Addgene plasmid #219784: pAAV-Syn-CD4-sTb(C)-M13-GFP
Purpose: sTb(C) half of CaST for neuron expression
Depositing lab: Christina Kim. Depositing organization: University of California, Davis. Publication: Rapid, biochemical tagging of cellular activity history in vivo. Zhang R, Anguiano M, Aarrestad IK, Lin S, Chandra J, Vadde SS, Olson DE, Kim CK. Nat Methods. 2024 Sep;21(9):1725-1735. doi: 10.1038/s41592-024-02375-7. Epub 2024 Aug 5. PubMed 39103446.
Backbone
  Vector backbone: AAV
  Vector type: Mammalian Expression, AAV
Growth in bacteria
  Bacterial resistance: Ampicillin, 100 μg/mL
  Growth temperature: 37°C
  Growth strain: DH5alpha
  Copy number: Unknown
Gene/Insert
  Gene/Insert name: CD4-sTb(C)-M13-GFP
  Species: Synthetic
  Promoter: Synapsin
  Tag / fusion protein: HA
  Cloning method: Gibson Cloning
  Sequencing primers: 5′ actcagcgctgcctcagtctgc; 3′ GATCAGCGAGCTCTAGctcgag
Terms and licenses: Academic/Nonprofit Terms; Industry Terms: Not Available to Industry
Depositor comments: Please visit https://www.biorxiv.org/content/10.1101/2023.09.06.556431v1 for bioRxiv preprint.
How to cite: pAAV-Syn-CD4-sTb(C)-M13-GFP was a gift from Christina Kim (Addgene plasmid # 219784 ; http://n2t.net/addgene:219784 ; RRID:Addgene_219784)
