[The description below was written by a language model from this plasmid's Addgene catalogue record and pLannotate feature annotations shown in this document.]
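Description:
pAAV-Syn-CD4-sTb(C)-M13-GFP is an AAV transfer plasmid for neuronal expression of one half of CaST, a split-enzyme system for biochemical tagging of cellular activity history. The 6,130-nt plasmid is propagated in E. coli through a high-copy ColE1/pUC-type origin and selected with ampicillin via the bla gene and its native promoter. An f1 phage origin and small pBR322-derived remnants (bom and rop fragments) are also annotated in the backbone. AAV2 inverted terminal repeats flank the expression cassette so that it can be packaged into recombinant AAV particles. One ITR is annotated in full, while the other is detected only as short fragments, which may simply reflect how difficult ITRs are to sequence and annotate.

The cassette is driven by the human synapsin I promoter, which restricts expression to neurons, and is terminated by a bovine growth hormone polyadenylation signal. The synthetic open reading frame begins with an Igκ leader peptide, followed by a truncated human CD4 lacking the cytoplasmic tail, which presumably acts as a membrane anchor. Next is a region matched to the biotin ligase miniTurbo, corresponding by the construct's name to the C-terminal split-TurboID fragment sTb(C). This is followed by the M13 calmodulin-binding peptide from smooth muscle myosin light chain kinase and then EGFP, which marks expressing cells. The catalogue entry also lists an HA tag, though it is not annotated in the feature table.

Given the M13 peptide, calcium-dependent binding to a calmodulin-bearing partner is the likely mechanism for reconstituting ligase activity. That partner, carrying the complementary fragment, is not part of this record.
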