Features (pLannotate 1.2.2; 17 found; start..end, strand, type, name):
     92..299     +  polyA_signal   bGH poly(A) signal: bovine growth hormone polyadenylation signal
    328..468     +  repeat_region  AAV2 ITR: inverted terminal repeat of adeno-associated virus serotype 2 inverted
    473..524     -  misc_feature   bom (fragment): basis of mobility region from pBR322
    543..998     +  rep_origin     f1 ori (sequence partly withheld): f1 bacteriophage origin of replication; arrow indicates direction of (+) strand synthesis
    999..1048    -  misc_feature   bom (fragment): basis of mobility region from pBR322
   1150..1185    -  CDS            rop (fragment): Rop protein, which maintains plasmids at low copy number; rop
   1280..1384    +  promoter       AmpR promoter: bla
   1385..2245    +  CDS            AmpR: β-lactamase; bla; confers resistance to ampicillin, carbenicillin, and related antibiotics
   2416..3004    +  rep_origin     ori: high-copy-number ColE1/pMB1/pBR322/pUC origin of replication
   3077..3104    +  repeat_region  AAV2 ITR (fragment): inverted terminal repeat of adeno-associated virus serotype 2 inverted
   3133..3160    +  repeat_region  AAV2 ITR (fragment): inverted terminal repeat of adeno-associated virus serotype 2 inverted
   3246..3693    +  promoter       hSyn promoter: human synapsin I promoter; confers neuron-specific expression (Kügler et al., 2003)
   3714..3776    +  sig_peptide    Igκ leader: leader sequence from mouse immunoglobulin κ light chain
   3858..4520    +  CDS            CD4 (truncated) (fragment): truncated human CD4 cell surface glycoprotein lacking the cytoplasmic tail
   4599..5339    +  CDS            miniTurbo: N-terminally truncated mutant of the E. coli biotin ligase BioID engineered for improved catalytic efficiency (Branon et al., 2018)
   5376..5432    +  CDS            calmodulin-binding peptide: calmodulin-binding peptide from avian smooth muscle myosin light chain kinase
   5463..52      +  CDS            EGFP (across the origin): the original enhanced GFP (Yang et al., 1996) mammalian codon-optimized
>Addgene plasmid #219784 | pAAV-Syn-CD4-sTb(C)-M13-GFP | addgene full sequence | sequence record 434252 | Addgene NGS Result
GTTCGTGACCGCCGCCGGGATCACTCTCGGCATGGACGAGCTGTACAAGTAATAAGAATTCCTCGAGCTA
GAGCTCGCTGATCAGCCTCGACTGTGCCTTCTAGTTGCCAGCCATCTGTTGTTTGCCCCTCCCCCGTGCC
TTCCTTGACCCTGGAAGGTGCCACTCCCACTGTCCTTTCCTAATAAAATGAGGAAATTGCATCGCATTGT
CTGAGTAGGTGTCATTCTATTCTGGGGGGTGGGGTGGGGCAGGACAGCAAGGGGGAGGATTGGGAAGACA
ATAGCAGGCATGCTGGGGAGGTAACCACGTGCGGACCGAGCGGCCGCAGGAACCCCTAGTGATGGAGTTG
GCCACTCCCTCTCTGCGCGCTCGCTCGCTCACTGAGGCCGGGCGACCAAAGGTCGCCCGACGCCCGGGCT
TTGCCCGGGCGGCCTCAGTGAGCGAGCGAGCGCGCAGCTGCCTGCAGGGGCGCCTGATGCGGTATTTTCT
CCTTACGCATCTGTGCGGTATTTCACACCGCATA
[95 nt withheld, positions 525-619]
T
[46 nt withheld, positions 621-666]
C
[141 nt withheld, positions 668-808]
CCTTTGACGTTGGAGTCCACGTTCTTT
[37 nt withheld, positions 836-872]
ACTCTATCTCGGGCTATTCTTTTGATTTATAAGGGATTTTGCCGATTTCGGTCTATTGGTTAAAAAATGA
GCTGATTTAACAAAAATTTAACGCGAATTTTAACAAAATATTAACGTTTACAATTTTATGGTGCACTCTC
AGTACAATCTGCTCTGATGCCGCATAGTTAAGCCAGCCCCGACACCCGCCAACACCCGCTGACGCGCCCT
GACGGGCTTGTCTGCTCCCGGCATCCGCTTACAGACAAGCTGTGACCGTCTCCGGGAGCTGCATGTGTCA
GAGGTTTTCACCGTCATCACCGAAACGCGCGAGACGAAAGGGCCTCGTGATACGCCTATTTTTATAGGTT
AATGTCATGATAATAATGGTTTCTTAGACGTCAGGTGGCACTTTTCGGGGAAATGTGCGCGGAACCCCTA
TTTGTTTATTTTTCTAAATACATTCAAATATGTATCCGCTCATGAGACAATAACCCTGATAAATGCTTCA
ATAATATTGAAAAAGGAAGAGTATGAGTATTCAACATTTCCGTGTCGCCCTTATTCCCTTTTTTGCGGCA
TTTTGCCTTCCTGTTTTTGCTCACCCAGAAACGCTGGTGAAAGTAAAAGATGCTGAAGATCAGTTGGGTG
CACGAGTGGGTTACATCGAACTGGATCTCAACAGCGGTAAGATCCTTGAGAGTTTTCGCCCCGAAGAACG
TTTTCCAATGATGAGCACTTTTAAAGTTCTGCTATGTGGCGCGGTATTATCCCGTATTGACGCCGGGCAA
GAGCAACTCGGTCGCCGCATACACTATTCTCAGAATGACTTGGTTGAGTACTCACCAGTCACAGAAAAGC
ATCTTACGGATGGCATGACAGTAAGAGAATTATGCAGTGCTGCCATAACCATGAGTGATAACACTGCGGC
CAACTTACTTCTGACAACGATCGGAGGACCGAAGGAGCTAACCGCTTTTTTGCACAACATGGGGGATCAT
GTAACTCGCCTTGATCGTTGGGAACCGGAGCTGAATGAAGCCATACCAAACGACGAGCGTGACACCACGA
TGCCTGTAGCAATGGCAACAACGTTGCGCAAACTATTAACTGGCGAACTACTTACTCTAGCTTCCCGGCA
ACAATTAATAGACTGGATGGAGGTGGATAAAGTTGCAGGACCACTTCTGCGCTCGGCCCTTCCGGCTGGC
TGGTTTATTGCTGATAAATCTGGAGCCGGTGAGCGTGGAAGCCGCGGTATCATTGCAGCACTGGGGCCAG
ATGGTAAGCCCTCCCGTATCGTAGTTATCTACACGACGGGGAGTCAGGCAACTATGGATGAACGAAATAG
ACAGATCGCTGAGATAGGTGCCTCACTGATTAAGCATTGGTAACTGTCAGACCAAGTTTACTCATATATA
CTTTAGATTGATTTAAAACTTCATTTTTAATTTAAAAGGATCTAGGTGAAGATCCTTTTTGATAATCTCA
TGACCAAAATCCCTTAACGTGAGTTTTCGTTCCACTGAGCGTCAGACCCCGTAGAAAAGATCAAAGGATC
TTCTTGAGATCCTTTTTTTCTGCGCGTAATCTGCTGCTTGCAAACAAAAAAACCACCGCTACCAGCGGTG
GTTTGTTTGCCGGATCAAGAGCTACCAACTCTTTTTCCGAAGGTAACTGGCTTCAGCAGAGCGCAGATAC
CAAATACTGTTCTTCTAGTGTAGCCGTAGTTAGGCCACCACTTCAAGAACTCTGTAGCACCGCCTACATA
CCTCGCTCTGCTAATCCTGTTACCAGTGGCTGCTGCCAGTGGCGATAAGTCGTGTCTTACCGGGTTGGAC
TCAAGACGATAGTTACCGGATAAGGCGCAGCGGTCGGGCTGAACGGGGGGTTCGTGCACACAGCCCAGCT
TGGAGCGAACGACCTACACCGAACTGAGATACCTACAGCGTGAGCTATGAGAAAGCGCCACGCTTCCCGA
AGGGAGAAAGGCGGACAGGTATCCGGTAAGCGGCAGGGTCGGAACAGGAGAGCGCACGAGGGAGCTTCCA
GGGGGAAACGCCTGGTATCTTTATAGTCCTGTCGGGTTTCGCCACCTCTGACTTGAGCGTCGATTTTTGT
GATGCTCGTCAGGGGGGCGGAGCCTATGGAAAAACGCCAGCAACGCGGCCTTTTTACGGTTCCTGGCCTT
TTGCTGGCCTTTTGCTCACATGTCCTGCAGGCAGCTGCGCGCTCGCTCGCTCACTGAGGCCGCCCGGGCG
TCGGGCGACCTTTGGTCGCCCGGCCTCAGTGAGCGAGCGAGCGCGCAGAGAGGGAGTGGCCAACTCCATC
ACTAGGGGTTCCTGCGGCCGCACGCGTTGTACAGTGTCTAGACTGCAGAGGGCCCTGCGTATGAGTGCAA
GTGGGTTTTAGGACCAGGATGAGGCGGGGTGGGGGTGCCTACCTGACGACCGACCCCGACCCACTGGACA
AGCACCCAACCCCCATTCCCCAAATTGCGCATCCCCTATCAGAGAGGGGGAGGGGAAACAGGATGCGGCG
AGGCGCGTGCGCACTGCCAGCTTCAGCACCGCGGACAGTGCCTTCGCCCCCGCCTGGCGGCGCGCGCCAC
CGCCGCCTCAGCACTGAAGGCGCGCTGACGTCACTCGCCGGTCCCCCGCAAACTCCCCTTCCCGGCCACC
TTGGTCGCGTCCGCGCCGCCGCCGGCCCAGCCGGACCGCACCACGCGAGGCGCGAGATAGGGGGGCACGG
GCGCGACCATCTGCGCTGCGGCGCCGGCGACTCAGCGCTGCCTCAGTCTGCGGTGGGCAGCGGAGGAGTC
GTGTCGTGCCTGAGAGCGCAGTCGAGAAGAAGCTTGCCACCATGGAGACAGACACACTCCTGCTATGGGT
ACTGCTGCTCTGGGTTCCAGGTTCCACTGGTGACGGGGCCCAGCCGGCCAGATCTTACCCATACGATGTG
CCAGATTACGCCTATCCCTATGACGTCCCTGATTACGCTCTCGACTTCCAGAAGGCCTCCAGCATAGTCT
ATAAGAAAGAGGGGGAACAGGTGGAGTTCTCCTTCCCACTCGCCTTTACAGTTGAAAAGCTGACGGGCAG
TGGCGAGCTGTGGTGGCAGGCGGAGAGGGCTTCCTCCTCCAAGTCTTGGATCACCTTTGACCTGAAGAAC
AAGGAAGTGTCTGTAAAACGGGTTACCCAGGACCCTAAGCTCCAGATGGGCAAGAAGCTCCCGCTCCACC
TCACCCTGCCCCAGGCCTTGCCTCAGTATGCTGGCTCTGGAAACCTCACCCTGGCCCTTGAAGCGAAAAC
AGGAAAGTTGCATCAGGAAGTGAACCTGGTGGTGATGAGAGCCACTCAGCTCCAGAAAAATTTGACCTGT
GAGGTGTGGGGACCCACCTCCCCTAAGCTGATGCTGAGCTTGAAACTGGAGAACAAGGAGGCAAAGGTCT
CGAAGCGGGAGAAGGCGGTGTGGGTGCTGAACCCTGAGGCGGGGATGTGGCAGTGTCTGCTGAGTGACTC
GGGACAGGTCCTGCTGGAATCCAACATCAAGGTTCTGCCCACATGGTCCACCCCGGTGCAGCCAATGGCC
CTGATTGTGCTGGGGGGCGTCGCCGGCCTCCTGCTTTTCATTGGGCTAGGCATCTTCTTCTGTGTCAGGT
GCCGGCACCGAAGGCGCAAGGGCTCGGGCTCGACCTCGGGCTCGGGCAGCGGTGGCTCTAGAGGTTCTGG
TGGCAGCTCTGGAGGTGGACAGCTGGACGGCGGGAGCGTGGCAGTCCTGCCTGTGGTCGACTCCACCAAT
CAGTACCTGCTGGATCGAATCGGCGAGCTGAAGAGTGGGGATGCTTGCATTGCAGAATATCAGCAGGCAG
GGAGAGGAAGCAGAGGGAGGAAATGGTTCTCTCCTTTTGGAGCTAACCTGTACCTGAGTATGTTTTGGCG
CCTGAAGCGGGGACCAGCAGCAATCGGCCTGGGCCCGGTCATCGGAATTGTCATGGCAGAAGCGCTGCGA
AAGCTGGGAGCAGACAAGGTGCGAGTCAAATGGCCCAATGACCTGTATCTGCAGGATAGAAAGCTGGCAG
GCATCCTGGTGGAGCTGGCCGGAATAACAGGCGATGCTGCACAGATCGTCATTGGCGCCGGGATTAACGT
GGCTATGAGGCGCGTGGAGGAAAGCGTGGTCAATCAGGGCTGGATCACACTGCAGGAAGCAGGGATTAAC
CTGGACAGGAATACTCTGGCCGCTACGCTGATCCGAGAGCTGCGGGCAGCCCTGGAACTGTTCGAGCAGG
AAGGCCTGGCTCCATATCTGCCACGGTGGGAGAAGCTGGATAACTTCATCAATAGACCCGTGAAGCTGAT
CATTGGGGACAAAGAGATTTTCGGGATTAGCCGGGGGATTGATAAACAGGGAGCCCTGCTGCTGGAACAG
GACGGAGTTATCAAACCCTGGATGGGCGGAGAAATCAGTCTGCGGTCTGCCGAAAAGGGCTCGGGCGGGA
GTACCGGTGGTAGTGGGAGCGGTCGTCGTAAGTGGAATAAGACAGGTCACGCAGTCAGAGCTATAGGTCG
GCTGAGCTCAGGTGGAAGTGGATCAGGCAGCGGTGGATCTATGGTGAGCAAGGGCGAGGAGCTGTTCACC
GGGGTGGTGCCCATCCTGGTCGAGCTGGACGGCGACGTAAACGGCCACAAGTTCAGCGTGTCCGGCGAGG
GCGAGGGCGATGCCACCTACGGCAAGCTGACCCTGAAGTTCATCTGCACCACCGGCAAGCTGCCCGTGCC
CTGGCCCACCCTCGTGACCACCCTGACCTACGGCGTGCAGTGCTTCAGCCGCTACCCCGACCACATGAAG
CAGCACGACTTCTTCAAGTCCGCCATGCCCGAAGGCTACGTCCAGGAGCGCACCATCTTCTTCAAGGACG
ACGGCAACTACAAGACCCGCGCCGAGGTGAAGTTCGAGGGCGACACCCTGGTGAACCGCATCGAGCTGAA
GGGCATCGACTTCAAGGAGGACGGCAACATCCTGGGGCACAAGCTGGAGTACAACTACAACAGCCACAAC
GTCTATATCATGGCCGACAAGCAGAAGAACGGCATCAAGGTGAACTTCAAGATCCGCCACAACATCGAGG
ACGGCAGCGTGCAGCTCGCCGACCACTACCAGCAGAACACCCCCATCGGCGACGGCCCCGTGCTGCTGCC
CGACAACCACTACCTGAGCACCCAGTCCGCCCTGAGCAAAGACCCCAACGAGAAGCGCGATCACATGGTC
CTGCTGGA
